Addgene plasmid #216633: pNTI825
Purpose: Cal-ID (V5) for AAV production
Depositing lab: Nicholas Ingolia. Depositing organization: University of California, Berkeley. Publication: Molecular recording of calcium signals via calcium-dependent proximity labeling. Kim JW, Yong AJH, Aisenberg EE, Lobel JH, Wang W, Dawson TM, Dawson VL, Gao R, Jan YN, Bateup HS, Ingolia NT. Nat Chem Biol. 2024 Jul;20(7):894-905. doi: 10.1038/s41589-024-01603-7. Epub 2024 Apr 24. PubMed 38658655.
Backbone
  Vector backbone: pAAV_hSyn_TALE(Grm2)-GS-CIB1(NLS*,∆318-334)_WPRE_bGHpA
  Backbone size w/o insert (bp): 4301
  Total vector size (bp): 5906
  Modifications to backbone: (removed insert)
  Vector type: Mammalian Expression, AAV
Growth in bacteria
  Bacterial resistance: Ampicillin, 100 μg/mL
  Growth temperature: 30°C
  Growth strain: NEB Stable
  Copy number: Unknown
Gene/Insert
  Gene/Insert name: Cal-ID
  Species: Synthetic
  Insert size (bp): 1605
  Tag / fusion protein: V5 (C terminal on insert)
Terms and licenses: Academic/Nonprofit Terms; Industry Terms: Not Available to Industry
How to cite: pNTI825 was a gift from Nicholas Ingolia (Addgene plasmid # 216633 ; http://n2t.net/addgene:216633 ; RRID:Addgene_216633)
