[The description below was written by a language model from this plasmid's Addgene catalogue record and pLannotate feature annotations shown in this document.]
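Description:
pNTI825 is an AAV transfer plasmid of about 5.9 kb for neuronal expression of Cal-ID, a synthetic calcium-dependent proximity-labeling enzyme. It was built on a pAAV hSyn/WPRE/bGHpA backbone from which the original insert was removed. In bacteria it is maintained by a high-copy ColE1/pUC-type origin and selected with ampicillin through the bla gene. An f1 phage origin is also present. The expression cassette is flanked by AAV2 inverted terminal repeats, which allow it to be packaged into recombinant AAV particles. The 3′ ITR is annotated in full, whereas the 5′ ITR is detected only as short fragments. That may reflect the difficulty of sequencing these repeats rather than a real truncation, and the record does not settle the point.

The human synapsin I promoter drives the cassette and restricts expression to neurons. The roughly 1.6 kb Cal-ID open reading frame begins with a calmodulin-binding peptide from smooth muscle myosin light chain kinase. Two separately annotated segments matching miniTurbo/TurboID biotin ligase follow, and calmodulin lies at the C-terminal end. This layout places the calcium sensor pair at opposite ends of a rearranged biotin ligase, consistent with a design in which calcium-dependent binding of calmodulin to its peptide controls ligase activity, so that proteins near the enzyme are biotinylated when calcium is elevated. The catalogue lists a C-terminal V5 tag for detection, although the feature table does not annotate it; a short Xpress-tag match is also called near the N-terminus. A WPRE downstream of the coding sequence enhances transcript expression, and the bovine growth hormone polyadenylation signal terminates the message. The stated purpose is AAV production for delivering V5-tagged Cal-ID, supporting biochemical recording of calcium signals.
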