Features (pLannotate 1.2.2; 20 found; start..end, strand, type, name):
     12..39      +  repeat_region  AAV2 ITR (fragment): inverted terminal repeat of adeno-associated virus serotype 2 inverted
     68..95      +  repeat_region  AAV2 ITR (fragment): inverted terminal repeat of adeno-associated virus serotype 2 inverted
    181..628     +  promoter       hSyn promoter: human synapsin I promoter; confers neuron-specific expression (Kügler et al., 2003)
    645..663     -  misc_feature   MCS (fragment): pUC18/19 multiple cloning site
    714..770     +  CDS            calmodulin-binding peptide: calmodulin-binding peptide from avian smooth muscle myosin light chain kinase
    771..794     +  CDS            Xpress™ tag: Xpress™ epitope tag, including an enterokinase recognition and cleavage site
    801..1526    +  CDS            miniTurbo (fragment): N-terminally truncated mutant of the E. coli biotin ligase BioID engineered for improved catalytic efficiency (Branon et al., 2018)
   1551..1781    +  CDS            TurboID (fragment): mutant of the E. coli biotin ligase BioID engineered for improved catalytic efficiency (Branon et al., 2018)
   1788..2228    +  CDS            calmodulin: calcium-binding protein
   2274..2298    +  misc_feature   MCS (fragment): pBluescript multiple cloning site
   2298..2886    +  misc_feature   WPRE: woodchuck hepatitis virus posttranscriptional regulatory element
   2934..3141    +  polyA_signal   bGH poly(A) signal: bovine growth hormone polyadenylation signal
   3170..3310    +  repeat_region  AAV2 ITR: inverted terminal repeat of adeno-associated virus serotype 2 inverted
   3315..3366    -  misc_feature   bom (fragment): basis of mobility region from pBR322
   3385..3840    +  rep_origin     f1 ori (sequence partly withheld): f1 bacteriophage origin of replication; arrow indicates direction of (+) strand synthesis
   3841..3890    -  misc_feature   bom (fragment): basis of mobility region from pBR322
   3992..4027    -  CDS            rop (fragment): Rop protein, which maintains plasmids at low copy number; rop
   4122..4226    +  promoter       AmpR promoter: bla
   4227..5087    +  CDS            AmpR: β-lactamase; bla; confers resistance to ampicillin, carbenicillin, and related antibiotics
   5258..5846    +  rep_origin     ori: high-copy-number ColE1/pMB1/pBR322/pUC origin of replication
>Addgene plasmid #216633 | pNTI825 | addgene full sequence | sequence record 429974 | Addgene NGS Result
CCTGCAGGCAGCTGCGCGCTCGCTCGCTCACTGAGGCCGCCCGGGCGTCGGGCGACCTTTGGTCGCCCGG
CCTCAGTGAGCGAGCGAGCGCGCAGAGAGGGAGTGGCCAACTCCATCACTAGGGGTTCCTGCGGCCGCAC
GCGTTGTACAGTGTCTAGACTGCAGAGGGCCCTGCGTATGAGTGCAAGTGGGTTTTAGGACCAGGATGAG
GCGGGGTGGGGGTGCCTACCTGACGACCGACCCCGACCCACTGGACAAGCACCCAACCCCCATTCCCCAA
ATTGCGCATCCCCTATCAGAGAGGGGGAGGGGAAACAGGATGCGGCGAGGCGCGTGCGCACTGCCAGCTT
CAGCACCGCGGACAGTGCCTTCGCCCCCGCCTGGCGGCGCGCGCCACCGCCGCCTCAGCACTGAAGGCGC
GCTGACGTCACTCGCCGGTCCCCCGCAAACTCCCCTTCCCGGCCACCTTGGTCGCGTCCGCGCCGCCGCC
GGCCCAGCCGGACCGCACCACGCGAGGCGCGAGATAGGGGGGCACGGGCGCGACCATCTGCGCTGCGGCG
CCGGCGACTCAGCGCTGCCTCAGTCTGCGGTGGGCAGCGGAGGAGTCGTGTCGTGCCTGAGAGCGCAGTC
GAGAAGGATCCGGGCTGCAGGTCGACTCTAGAGCCACCATGAACGACATCTTCGAGGCTCAGCGTATCGA
ATGGCACTCATCACGTCGTAAGTGGAATAAGACAGGTCACGCAGTCAGAGCTATAGGTCGGCTGAGCTCA
GATCTGTACGACGATGACGATAAGCTCGAGGGGAGCGTGGCAGTCCTGCCTGTGGTCGACTCCACCAATC
AGTACCTGCTGGATCGAATCGGCGAGCTGAAGAGTGGGGATGCTTGCATTGCAGAATATCAGCAGGCAGG
GAGAGGAAGCAGAGGGAGGAAATGGTTCTCTCCTTTTGGAGCTAACCTGTACCTGAGTATGTTTTGGCGC
CTGAAGCGGGGACCAGCAGCAATCGGCCTGGGCCCGGTCATCGGAATTGTCATGGCAGAAGCGCTGCGAA
AGCTGGGAGCAGACAAGGTGCGAGTCAAATGGCCCAATGACCTGTATCTGCAGGATAGAAAGCTGGCAGG
CATCCTGGTGGAGCTGGCCGGAATAACAGGCGATGCTGCACAGATCGTCATTGGCGCCGGGATTAACGTG
GCTATGAGGCGCGTGGAGGAAAGCGTGGTCAATCAGGGCTGGATCACACTGCAGGAAGCAGGGATTAACC
TGGACAGGAATACTCTGGCCGCTACGCTGATCCGAGAGCTGCGGGCAGCCCTGGAACTGTTCGAGCAGGA
AGGCCTGGCTCCATATCTGCCACGGTGGGAGAAGCTGGATAACTTCATCAATAGACCCGTGAAGCTGATC
ATTGGGGACAAAGAGATTTTCGGGATTAGCCGGGGGATTGATAAACAGGGAGCCCTGCTGCTGGAACAGG
ACGGAGTTATCAAACCCTGGATGGGCGGAGAAATCAGTCTGCGGTCTGCCGAAAAGCTGCAGGGCGGTAC
CGGAGGGAGCAAAGACAATACTGTGCCTCTGAAGCTGATCGCTCTCCTGGCTAATGGCGAGTTCCATAGT
GGCGAACAGCTGGGAGAAACCCTGGGCATGTCCAGGGCCGCTATCAACAAGCACATTCAGACTCTGCGCG
ACTGGGGCGTGGACGTGTTCACCGTGCCCGGAAAGGGCTACTCTCTGCCCGAGCCTATCCCGCTGCTGAA
CGCTAAACAGATTCTGGGACAGCTGGACGGCCTGCCGGACCAACTGACTGAAGAGCAGATCGCAGAATTT
AAAGAGGCTTTCTCCCTATTTGACAAGGACGGGGATGGGACAATAACAACCAAGGAGCTGGGGACGGTGA
TGCGGTCTCTGGGGCAGAACCCCACAGAAGCAGAGCTGCAGGACATGATCAATGAAGTAGATGCCGACGG
TGACGGCACAATCGACTTCCCTGAGTTCCTGACAATGATGGCAAGAAAAATGAAATACAGGGACACGGAA
GAAGAAATTAGAGAAGCGTTCGGTGTGTTTGATAAGGATGGCAATGGCTACATCAGTGCAGCAGAGCTTC
GCCACGTGATGACAAACCTTGGAGAGAAGTTAACAGATGAAGAGGTTGATGAAATGATCAGGGAAGCAGA
CATCGATGGGGATGGTCAGGTAAACTACGAAGAGTTTGTACAAATGATGACAGCGAAGGGCAAGCCCATC
CCCAACCCCCTGCTGGGCCTGGACAGCACCTGAGAATTCGATATCAAGCTTATCGATAATCAACCTCTGG
ATTACAAAATTTGTGAAAGATTGACTGGTATTCTTAACTATGTTGCTCCTTTTACGCTATGTGGATACGC
TGCTTTAATGCCTTTGTATCATGCTATTGCTTCCCGTATGGCTTTCATTTTCTCCTCCTTGTATAAATCC
TGGTTGCTGTCTCTTTATGAGGAGTTGTGGCCCGTTGTCAGGCAACGTGGCGTGGTGTGCACTGTGTTTG
CTGACGCAACCCCCACTGGTTGGGGCATTGCCACCACCTGTCAGCTCCTTTCCGGGACTTTCGCTTTCCC
CCTCCCTATTGCCACGGCGGAACTCATCGCCGCCTGCCTTGCCCGCTGCTGGACAGGGGCTCGGCTGTTG
GGCACTGACAATTCCGTGGTGTTGTCGGGGAAATCATCGTCCTTTCCTTGGCTGCTCGCCTATGTTGCCA
CCTGGATTCTGCGCGGGACGTCCTTCTGCTACGTCCCTTCGGCCCTCAATCCAGCGGACCTTCCTTCCCG
CGGCCTGCTGCCGGCTCTGCGGCCTCTTCCGCGTCTTCGCCTTCGCCCTCAGACGAGTCGGATCTCCCTT
TGGGCCGCCTCCCCGCATCGATACCGAGCGCTGCTCGAGCTAGAGCTCGCTGATCAGCCTCGACTGTGCC
TTCTAGTTGCCAGCCATCTGTTGTTTGCCCCTCCCCCGTGCCTTCCTTGACCCTGGAAGGTGCCACTCCC
ACTGTCCTTTCCTAATAAAATGAGGAAATTGCATCGCATTGTCTGAGTAGGTGTCATTCTATTCTGGGGG
GTGGGGTGGGGCAGGACAGCAAGGGGGAGGATTGGGAAGACAATAGCAGGCATGCTGGGGAGGTAACCAC
GTGCGGACCGAGCGGCCGCAGGAACCCCTAGTGATGGAGTTGGCCACTCCCTCTCTGCGCGCTCGCTCGC
TCACTGAGGCCGGGCGACCAAAGGTCGCCCGACGCCCGGGCTTTGCCCGGGCGGCCTCAGTGAGCGAGCG
AGCGCGCAGCTGCCTGCAGGGGCGCCTGATGCGGTATTTTCTCCTTACGCATCTGTGCGGTATTTCACAC
CGCATA
[95 nt withheld, positions 3367-3461]
T
[46 nt withheld, positions 3463-3508]
C
[141 nt withheld, positions 3510-3650]
CCTTTGACGTTGGAGTCCACGTTCTTT
[37 nt withheld, positions 3678-3714]
ACTCTATCTCGGGCTATTCTTTTGATTTATAAGGGATTTTGCCGATTTCGGTCTATTGGTTAAAAAATGA
GCTGATTTAACAAAAATTTAACGCGAATTTTAACAAAATATTAACGTTTACAATTTTATGGTGCACTCTC
AGTACAATCTGCTCTGATGCCGCATAGTTAAGCCAGCCCCGACACCCGCCAACACCCGCTGACGCGCCCT
GACGGGCTTGTCTGCTCCCGGCATCCGCTTACAGACAAGCTGTGACCGTCTCCGGGAGCTGCATGTGTCA
GAGGTTTTCACCGTCATCACCGAAACGCGCGAGACGAAAGGGCCTCGTGATACGCCTATTTTTATAGGTT
AATGTCATGATAATAATGGTTTCTTAGACGTCAGGTGGCACTTTTCGGGGAAATGTGCGCGGAACCCCTA
TTTGTTTATTTTTCTAAATACATTCAAATATGTATCCGCTCATGAGACAATAACCCTGATAAATGCTTCA
ATAATATTGAAAAAGGAAGAGTATGAGTATTCAACATTTCCGTGTCGCCCTTATTCCCTTTTTTGCGGCA
TTTTGCCTTCCTGTTTTTGCTCACCCAGAAACGCTGGTGAAAGTAAAAGATGCTGAAGATCAGTTGGGTG
CACGAGTGGGTTACATCGAACTGGATCTCAACAGCGGTAAGATCCTTGAGAGTTTTCGCCCCGAAGAACG
TTTTCCAATGATGAGCACTTTTAAAGTTCTGCTATGTGGCGCGGTATTATCCCGTATTGACGCCGGGCAA
GAGCAACTCGGTCGCCGCATACACTATTCTCAGAATGACTTGGTTGAGTACTCACCAGTCACAGAAAAGC
ATCTTACGGATGGCATGACAGTAAGAGAATTATGCAGTGCTGCCATAACCATGAGTGATAACACTGCGGC
CAACTTACTTCTGACAACGATCGGAGGACCGAAGGAGCTAACCGCTTTTTTGCACAACATGGGGGATCAT
GTAACTCGCCTTGATCGTTGGGAACCGGAGCTGAATGAAGCCATACCAAACGACGAGCGTGACACCACGA
TGCCTGTAGCAATGGCAACAACGTTGCGCAAACTATTAACTGGCGAACTACTTACTCTAGCTTCCCGGCA
ACAATTAATAGACTGGATGGAGGCGGATAAAGTTGCAGGACCACTTCTGCGCTCGGCCCTTCCGGCTGGC
TGGTTTATTGCTGATAAATCTGGAGCCGGTGAGCGTGGAAGCCGCGGTATCATTGCAGCACTGGGGCCAG
ATGGTAAGCCCTCCCGTATCGTAGTTATCTACACGACGGGGAGTCAGGCAACTATGGATGAACGAAATAG
ACAGATCGCTGAGATAGGTGCCTCACTGATTAAGCATTGGTAACTGTCAGACCAAGTTTACTCATATATA
CTTTAGATTGATTTAAAACTTCATTTTTAATTTAAAAGGATCTAGGTGAAGATCCTTTTTGATAATCTCA
TGACCAAAATCCCTTAACGTGAGTTTTCGTTCCACTGAGCGTCAGACCCCGTAGAAAAGATCAAAGGATC
TTCTTGAGATCCTTTTTTTCTGCGCGTAATCTGCTGCTTGCAAACAAAAAAACCACCGCTACCAGCGGTG
GTTTGTTTGCCGGATCAAGAGCTACCAACTCTTTTTCCGAAGGTAACTGGCTTCAGCAGAGCGCAGATAC
CAAATACTGTTCTTCTAGTGTAGCCGTAGTTAGGCCACCACTTCAAGAACTCTGTAGCACCGCCTACATA
CCTCGCTCTGCTAATCCTGTTACCAGTGGCTGCTGCCAGTGGCGATAAGTCGTGTCTTACCGGGTTGGAC
TCAAGACGATAGTTACCGGATAAGGCGCAGCGGTCGGGCTGAACGGGGGGTTCGTGCACACAGCCCAGCT
TGGAGCGAACGACCTACACCGAACTGAGATACCTACAGCGTGAGCTATGAGAAAGCGCCACGCTTCCCGA
AGGGAGAAAGGCGGACAGGTATCCGGTAAGCGGCAGGGTCGGAACAGGAGAGCGCACGAGGGAGCTTCCA
GGGGGAAACGCCTGGTATCTTTATAGTCCTGTCGGGTTTCGCCACCTCTGACTTGAGCGTCGATTTTTGT
GATGCTCGTCAGGGGGGCGGAGCCTATGGAAAAACGCCAGCAACGCGGCCTTTTTACGGTTCCTGGCCTT
TTGCTGGCCTTTTGCTCACATGT
